>Addgene plasmid #56320 | Topaz-CytERM-N-17 | depositor partial sequence | sequence record 87222 | insert sequence
TGGGAGGTCTATATAAGCAGAGCTGGTTTAGTGAACCCGTCAGATCCGCTAGCGCTACCCGGACTCAGAT
CTGGTACCCTTGCAGCTTCCAGTTGTCAGGAAGAGAAGGCTCCCATGGATCCTGTGGTGGTGCTGGGGCT
CTGTCTCTCCTGTTTGCTTCTCCTTTCACTCTGGAAACAGAGCTATGGGGGAGGGAAGCTTCGAATTCTG
CAGTCGACGGTACCGCGGGCCCGGGATCCACCGGTCGCCACCATGGTGAGCAAGGGCGAGGAGCTGTTCA
CCGGGGTGGTGCCCATCCTGGTCGAGCTGGACGGCGACGTAAACGGCCACAAGTTCAGCGTGTCCGGCGA
GGGCGAGGGCGATGCCACCTACGGCAAGCTGACCCTGAAGTTCATCTGCACCACCGGCAAGCTGCCCGTG
CCCTGGCCCACCCTCGTGACCACCTTCGGCTACGGCGTGCAGTGCTTCGCCCGCTACCCCGACCACATGC
GCCAGCACGACTTCTTCAAGTCCGCCATGCCCGAAGGCTACGTCCAGGAGCGCACCATCTTCTTCAAGGA
CGACGGCAACTACAAGACCCGCGCCGAGGTGAAGTTCGAGGGCGACACCCTGGTGAACCGCATCGAGCTG
AAGGGCATCGACTTCAAGGAGGACGGCAACATCCTGGGGCACAAGCTGGAGTACAACTACAACAGCCACA
ACGTCTATATCATGGCCGACAAGCAGAAGAACGGCATCAAGGTGAACTTCAAGATCCGCCACAACATCGA
GGACGGCAGCGTGCAGCTCGCCGACCACTACCAGCAGAACACCCCCATCGGCGACGGCCCCGTGCTGCTG
CCCGACAACCACTACCTGAGCTACCAGTCCGCCCTGAGCAAAGACCCCAACGAGAAGCGCGATCACATGG
TCCTGCTGGAGTTCGTGACCGCCGCCGGGATCACTCTCGGCATGGACGAGCTGTACAAGTAAGCGGCCGC
GACTCTAGATCATAATCAGCCATACCACATTTGTAGAGGTTTTACTTGCTTTAAAAAACCTCCCACACCT
CCCCCTGAACCTGAA
