[The description below was written by a language model from this plasmid's Addgene catalogue record.]
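Description:
Topaz-CytERM-N-17 is a mammalian expression plasmid built on the Topaz-N1 backbone (about 4.75 kb without the insert), an N1-style fluorescent protein fusion vector in which the gene of interest is placed upstream of the fluorescent protein coding sequence. It is maintained as a high-copy plasmid in E. coli under kanamycin selection. It also carries a neomycin resistance marker, so transfected mammalian cells can be selected with G418. No feature table accompanies the record, so the origin of replication and other backbone elements are not itemised. The listed sequencing primers do indicate a CMV promoter on the 5′ side of the insert and an SV40 polyadenylation signal on the 3′ side.

The insert is CytERM, a sequence derived from cytochrome P450 that the record describes as directing localization to the endoplasmic reticulum. The record does not state the species of origin, the length of the insert, or what the "17" in the name refers to. CytERM is expressed from the CMV promoter, a strong constitutive promoter in most mammalian cell types. It is fused at its C terminus to Topaz, a yellow-emitting fluorescent protein with a recorded excitation maximum of 514 nm and emission maximum of 527 nm. Placing the targeting sequence at the N terminus of the fusion lets it direct the attached fluorophore to the ER.

The construct is intended as a fluorescent marker of the endoplasmic reticulum, used to visualise ER morphology and dynamics in transiently or stably transfected mammalian cells by fluorescence microscopy.
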