Addgene plasmid #56320: Topaz-CytERM-N-17
Purpose: Localization: Endoplasmic Reticulum, Excitation: 514, Emission: 527
Depositing lab: Michael Davidson. Depositing organization: Florida State University, Tallahassee.
Backbone
  Vector backbone: Topaz-N1
  Backbone size w/o insert (bp): 4750
  Vector type: Mammalian Expression
  Selectable markers: Neomycin (select with G418)
Growth in bacteria
  Bacterial resistance: Kanamycin, 50 μg/mL
  Growth temperature: 37°C
  Growth strain: DH5alpha
  Copy number: High Copy
Gene/Insert
  Gene/Insert name: CytERM (alt names: Cytochrome p450; NM_001171120.1)
  Promoter: CMV
  Tag / fusion protein: Topaz (C terminal on backbone)
  Cloning method: Unknown
  Sequencing primers: 5′ CMV-F; 3′ SV40pA-R
Terms and licenses: Academic/Nonprofit Terms; Industry Terms
Depositor comments: Cytochrome p450 . Excitation = 514; Emission = 527
How to cite: Topaz-CytERM-N-17 was a gift from Michael Davidson (Addgene plasmid # 56320 ; http://n2t.net/addgene:56320 ; RRID:Addgene_56320)
